>Addgene plasmid #250248 | pJC2283 - pET28-sfGFP-SRT-His6 | addgene full sequence | sequence record 498554 | Addgene NGS Result
TTGAGATCCTTTTTTTCTGCGCGTAATCTGCTGCTTGCAAACAAAAAAACCACCGCTACCAGCGGTGGTT
TGTTTGCCGGATCAAGAGCTACCAACTCTTTTTCCGAAGGTAACTGGCTTCAGCAGAGCGCAGATACCAA
ATACTGTCCTTCTAGTGTAGCCGTAGTTAGGCCACCACTTCAAGAACTCTGTAGCACCGCCTACATACCT
CGCTCTGCTAATCCTGTTACCAGTGGCTGCTGCCAGTGGCGATAAGTCGTGTCTTACCGGGTTGGACTCA
AGACGATAGTTACCGGATAAGGCGCAGCGGTCGGGCTGAACGGGGGGTTCGTGCACACAGCCCAGCTTGG
AGCGAACGACCTACACCGAACTGAGATACCTACAGCGTGAGCTATGAGAAAGCGCCACGCTTCCCGAAGG
GAGAAAGGCGGACAGGTATCCGGTAAGCGGCAGGGTCGGAACAGGAGAGCGCACGAGGGAGCTTCCAGGG
GGAAACGCCTGGTATCTTTATAGTCCTGTCGGGTTTCGCCACCTCTGACTTGAGCGTCGATTTTTGTGAT
GCTCGTCAGGGGGGCGGAGCCTATGGAAAAACGCCAGCAACGCGGCCTTTTTACGGTTCCTGGCCTTTTG
CTGGCCTTTTGCTCACATGTTCTTTCCTGCGTTATCCCCTGATTCTGTGGATAACCGTATTACCGCCTTT
GAGTGAGCTGATACCGCTCGCCGCAGCCGAACGACCGAGCGCAGCGAGTCAGTGAGCGAGGAAGCGGAAG
AGCGCCTGATGCGGTATTTTCTCCTTACGCATCTGTGCGGTATTTCACACCGCAATGGTGCACTCTCAGT
ACAATCTGCTCTGATGCCGCATAGTTAAGCCAGTATACACTCCGCTATCGCTACGTGACTGGGTCATGGC
TGCGCCCCGACACCCGCCAACACCCGCTGACGCGCCCTGACGGGCTTGTCTGCTCCCGGCATCCGCTTAC
AGACAAGCTGTGACCGTCTCCGGGAGCTGCATGTGTCAGAGGTTTTCACCGTCATCACCGAAACGCGCGA
GGCAGCTGCGGTAAAGCTCATCAGCGTGGTCGTGAAGCGATTCACAGATGTCTGCCTGTTCATCCGCGTC
CAGCTCGTTGAGTTTCTCCAGAAGCGTTAATGTCTGGCTTCTGATAAAGCGGGCCATGTTAAGGGCGGTT
TTTTCCTGTTTGGTCACTGATGCCTCCGTGTAAGGGGGATTTCTGTTCATGGGGGTAATGATACCGATGA
AACGAGAGAGGATGCTCACGATACGGGTTACTGATGATGAACATGCCCGGTTACTGGAACGTTGTGAGGG
TAAACAACTGGCGGTATGGATGCGGCGGGACCAGAGAAAAATCACTCAGGGTCAATGCCAGCGCTTCGTT
AATACAGATGTAGGTGTTCCACAGGGTAGCCAGCAGCATCCTGCGATGCAGATCCGGAACATAATGGTGC
AGGGCGCTGACTTCCGCGTTTCCAGACTTTACGAAACACGGAAACCGAAGACCATTCATGTTGTTGCTCA
GGTCGCAGACGTTTTGCAGCAGCAGTCGCTTCACGTTCGCTCGCGTATCGGTGATTCATTCTGCTAACCA
GTAAGGCAACCCCGCCAGCCTAGCCGGGTCCTCAACGACAGGAGCACGATCATGCGCACCCGTGGGGCCG
CCATGCCGGCGATAATGGCCTGCTTCTCGCCGAAACGTTTGGTGGCGGGACCAGTGACGAAGGCTTGAGC
GAGGGCGTGCAAGATTCCGAATACCGCAAGCGACAGGCCGATCATCGTCGCGCTCCAGCGAAAGCGGTCC
TCGCCGAAAATGACCCAGAGCGCTGCCGGCACCTGTCCTACGAGTTGCATGATAAAGAAGACAGTCATAA
GTGCGGCGACGATAGTCATGCCCCGCGCCCACCGGAAGGAGCTGACTGGGTTGAAGGCTCTCAAGGGCAT
CGGTCGAGATCCCGGTGCCTAATGAGTGAGCTAACTTACATTAATTGCGTTGCGCTCACTGCCCGCTTTC
CAGTCGGGAAACCTGTCGTGCCAGCTGCATTAATGAATCGGCCAACGCGCGGGGAGAGGCGGTTTGCGTA
TTGGGCGCCAGGGTGGTTTTTCTTTTCACCAGTGAGACGGGCAACAGCTGATTGCCCTTCACCGCCTGGC
CCTGAGAGAGTTGCAGCAAGCGGTCCACGCTGGTTTGCCCCAGCAGGCGAAAATCCTGTTTGATGGTGGT
TAACGGCGGGATATAACATGAGCTGTCTTCGGTATCGTCGTATCCCACTACCGAGATATCCGCACCAACG
CGCAGCCCGGACTCGGTAATGGCGCGCATTGCGCCCAGCGCCATCTGATCGTTGGCAACCAGCATCGCAG
TGGGAACGATGCCCTCATTCAGCATTTGCATGGTTTGTTGAAAACCGGACATGGCACTCCAGTCGCCTTC
CCGTTCCGCTATCGGCTGAATTTGATTGCGAGTGAGATATTTATGCCAGCCAGCCAGACGCAGACGCGCC
GAGACAGAACTTAATGGGCCCGCTAACAGCGCGATTTGCTGGTGACCCAATGCGACCAGATGCTCCACGC
CCAGTCGCGTACCGTCTTCATGGGAGAAAATAATACTGTTGATGGGTGTCTGGTCAGAGACATCAAGAAA
TAACGCCGGAACATTAGTGCAGGCAGCTTCCACAGCAATGGCATCCTGGTCATCCAGCGGATAGTTAATG
ATCAGCCCACTGACGCGTTGCGCGAGAAGATTGTGCACCGCCGCTTTACAGGCTTCGACGCCGCTTCGTT
CTACCATCGACACCACCACGCTGGCACCCAGTTGATCGGCGCGAGATTTAATCGCCGCGACAATTTGCGA
CGGCGCGTGCAGGGCCAGACTGGAGGTGGCAACGCCAATCAGCAACGACTGTTTGCCCGCCAGTTGTTGT
GCCACGCGGTTGGGAATGTAATTCAGCTCCGCCATCGCCGCTTCCACTTTTTCCCGCGTTTTCGCAGAAA
CGTGGCTGGCCTGGTTCACCACGCGGGAAACGGTCTGATAAGAGACACCGGCATACTCTGCGACATCGTA
TAACGTTACTGGTTTCACATTCACCACCCTGAATTGACTCTCTTCCGGGCGCTATCATGCCATACCGCGA
AAGGTTTTGCGCCATTCGATGGTGTCCGGGATCTCGACGCTCTCCCTTATGCGACTCCTGCATTAGGAAG
CAGCCCAGTAGTAGGTTGAGGCCGTTGAGCACCGCCGCCGCAAGGAATGGTGCATGCAAGGAGATGGCGC
CCAACAGTCCCCCGGCCACGGGGCCTGCCACCATACCCACGCCGAAACAAGCGCTCATGAGCCCGAAGTG
GCGAGCCCGATCTTCCCCATCGGTGATGTCGGCGATATAGGCGCCAGCAACCGCACCTGTGGCGCCGGTG
ATGCCGGCCACGATGCGTCCGGCGTAGAGGATCGAGATCTCGATCCCGCGAAATTAATACGACTCACTAT
AGGGGAATTGTGAGCGGATAACAATTCCCCTCTAGAAATAATTTTGTTTAACTTTAAGAAGGAGATATAC
CATGTCTATGAGCAAAGGCGAAGAATTATTTACGGGCGTAGTGCCTATTTTAGTGGAACTGGATGGCGAT
GTGAATGGACACAAGTTTAGCGTGCGTGGCGAAGGTGAAGGCGATGCGACAAATGGCAAGCTGACGCTGA
AATTTATCTGTACGACCGGTAAACTGCCGGTTCCCTGGCCGACCCTGGTTACCACCCTGACATACGGTGT
GCAATGCTTCGCCCGCTATCCAGATCACATGAAACAGCATGACTTTTTCAAGAGCGCGATGCCCGAAGGC
TACGTTCAAGAGCGTACCATCAGCTTCAAAGATGACGGCACTTATAAAACCCGCGCGGAAGTAAAGTTTG
AAGGTGATACACTGGTCAATCGCATCGAACTGAAGGGTATTGACTTTAAAGAAGATGGCAACATCTTAGG
CCATAAATTAGAGTATAACTTCAACTCACACAATGTGTACATTACGGCAGACAAACAGAAGAACGGTATT
AAGGCCAACTTCAAGATTCGTCATAACGTAGAAGATGGTAGCGTCCAGTTAGCGGATCACTATCAACAGA
ATACCCCTATTGGCGATGGTCCAGTTCTGCTGCCGGATAATCACTACCTGAGTACGCAGTCAAAACTGTC
GAAAGACCCGAATGAGAAACGCGACCATATGGTTCTGTTAGAATTCGTAACTGCCGCAGGCATTACCCAC
GGCATGGACGAGCTGTACAAAAGCGGTGGCCTGCCGGAAACCGGCGGTCATCATCACCACCATCATGTTT
AACTCGAGCACCACCACCACCACCACTGAGATCCGGCTGCTAACAAAGCCCGAAAGGAAGCTGAGTTGGC
TGCTGCCACCGCTGAGCAATAACTAGCATAACCCCTTGGGGCCTCTAAACGGGTCTTGAGGGGTTTTTTG
CTGAAAGGAGGAACTATATCCGGATTGGCGAATGGG
[124 nt withheld, positions 4517-4640]
C
[91 nt withheld, positions 4642-4732]
A
[49 nt withheld, positions 4734-4782]
CCTTTGACGTTGGAGTCCACGTTCTTT
[37 nt withheld, positions 4810-4846]
ACCCTATCTCGGTCTATTCTTTTGATTTATAAGGGATTTTGCCGATTTCGGCCTATTGGTTAAAAAATGA
GCTGATTTAACAAAAATTTAACGCGAATTTTAACAAAATATTAACGCTTACAATTTAGGTGGCACTTTTC
GGGGAAATGTGCGCGGAACCCCTATTTGTTTATTTTTCTAAATACATTCAAATATGTATCCGCTCATGAA
TTAATTCTTAGAAAAACTCATCGAGCATCAAATGAAACTGCAATTTATTCATATCAGGATTATCAATACC
ATATTTTTGAAAAAGCCGTTTCTGTAATGAAGGAGAAAACTCACCGAGGCAGTTCCATAGGATGGCAAGA
TCCTGGTATCGGTCTGCGATTCCGACTCGTCCAACATCAATACAACCTATTAATTTCCCCTCGTCAAAAA
TAAGGTTATCAAGTGAGAAATCACCATGAGTGACGACTGAATCCGGTGAGAATGGCAAAAGTTTATGCAT
TTCTTTCCAGACTTGTTCAACAGGCCAGCCATTACGCTCGTCATCAAAATCACTCGCATCAACCAAACCG
TTATTCATTCGTGATTGCGCCTGAGCGAGACGAAATACGCGATCGCTGTTAAAAGGACAATTACAAACAG
GAATCGAATGCAACCGGCGCAGGAACACTGCCAGCGCATCAACAATATTTTCACCTGAATCAGGATATTC
TTCTAATACCTGGAATGCTGTTTTCCCGGGGATCGCAGTGGTGAGTAACCATGCATCATCAGGAGTACGG
ATAAAATGCTTGATGGTCGGAAGAGGCATAAATTCCGTCAGCCAGTTTAGTCTGACCATCTCATCTGTAA
CATCATTGGCAACGCTACCTTTGCCATGTTTCAGAAACAACTCTGGCGCATCGGGCTTCCCATACAATCG
ATAGATTGTCGCACCTGATTGCCCGACATTATCGCGAGCCCATTTATACCCATATAAATCAGCATCCATG
TTGGAATTTAATCGCGGCCTAGAGCAAGACGTTTCCCGTTGAATATGGCTCATAACACCCCTTGTATTAC
TGTTTATGTAAGCAGACAGTTTTATTGTTCATGACCAAAATCCCTTAACGTGAGTTTTCGTTCCACTGAG
CGTCAGACCCCGTAGAAAAGATCAAAGGATCTTC
Features (pLannotate 1.2.2; 19 found; start..end, strand, type, name):
      1..589     +  rep_origin     ori: high-copy-number ColE1/pMB1/pBR322/pUC origin of replication
    775..914     -  misc_feature   bom: basis of mobility region from pBR322
   1016..1207    -  CDS            rop: Rop protein, which maintains plasmids at low copy number; rop
   1224..1604    +  CDS            YPB1_ECOLX: Protein predicted: Swiss-Prot protein existence level 4. From Escherichia coli.
   1676..1967    -  CDS            TcR (fragment): tetracycline efflux protein; tet; confers resistance to tetracycline
   1982..2003    -  protein_bind   CAP binding site: CAP binding activates transcription in the presence of cAMP. E. coli catabolite activator protein
   2016..3098    -  CDS            lacI: lac repressor; lacI; The lac repressor binds to the lac operator to inhibit transcription in E. coli. This inhibition can be relieved by adding lactose or isopropyl-β-D-thiogalactopyranoside (IPTG).
   3099..3176    -  promoter       lacI promoter: lacI
   3184..3463    -  CDS            TcR (fragment): tetracycline efflux protein; tet; confers resistance to tetracycline
   3485..3503    +  promoter       T7 promoter: promoter for bacteriophage T7 RNA polymerase
   3504..3528    +  protein_bind   lac operator: The lac repressor binds to the lac operator to inhibit transcription in E. coli. This inhibition can be relieved by adding lactose or isopropyl-β-D-thiogalactopyranoside (IPTG). lac repressor encoded by lacI
   3543..3565    +  RBS            RBS: efficient ribosome binding site from bacteriophage T7 gene 10 (Olins and Rangwala, 1989)
   3578..4291    +  CDS            Superfolder GFP: Superfolder GFP is a basic (constitutively fluorescent) green fluorescent protein published in 2005, derived from Aequorea victoria. It is reported to be a very rapidly-maturing weak dimer.
   4349..4366    +  CDS            9xHis (fragment): 9xHis affinity tag
   4376..4425    +  CDS            SET1 (fragment): solubility-enhancement tag derived from T7 phage gene 10B
   4433..4480    +  terminator     T7 terminator: transcription terminator for bacteriophage T7 RNA polymerase
   4517..4945    +  rep_origin     f1 ori (sequence partly withheld): f1 bacteriophage origin of replication; arrow indicates direction of (+) strand synthesis
   4998..5055    +  promoter       AmpR promoter (fragment): bla
   5064..5879    -  CDS            KanR: aminoglycoside phosphotransferase; aph(3')-Ia; confers resistance to kanamycin in bacteria or G418 (Geneticin®) in eukaryotes
