[The description below was written by a language model from this plasmid's Addgene catalogue record and pLannotate feature annotations shown in this document.]
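Description:
pJC2283 - pET28-sfGFP-SRT-His6 is a 6.0 kb bacterial expression plasmid built on the pET28 backbone for recombinant production of superfolder GFP carrying a C-terminal sortase recognition site followed by a hexahistidine tag. It replicates in E. coli from a ColE1/pMB1-type origin accompanied by the bom mobility region and the rop gene, and it also carries an f1 phage origin that allows single-stranded DNA production. Selection is by kanamycin through the aph(3')-Ia aminoglycoside phosphotransferase gene. The catalogue lists the plasmid as high copy, although rop normally moderates copy number in pBR322-derived backbones. Short annotated tetracycline-resistance fragments, a partial AmpR promoter and a predicted E. coli ORF appear to be backbone remnants rather than functional elements.

The expression cassette follows the standard pET design: a T7 promoter immediately followed by a lac operator, the strong T7 gene 10 ribosome binding site, the sfGFP coding sequence, and a T7 terminator. A plasmid-borne lacI gene with its own promoter supplies lac repressor, so transcription is held off until induction with IPTG in a host that provides T7 RNA polymerase. Downstream of sfGFP, the annotation detects a six-histidine stretch (called as a fragment of a 9xHis tag). The sortase motif itself is not annotated but presumably lies in the short gap between sfGFP and the His tag. The "SET1 fragment" hit after the tag is probably vector sequence lying beyond the reading frame.

The His tag permits nickel-affinity purification, and in sortase-mediated transpeptidation it would be cleaved off as the enzyme ligates a nucleophile-bearing peptide or probe onto the sfGFP C terminus. This yields fluorescent proteins with defined C-terminal modifications, which fits the associated study of C-terminal amides as degradation signals.
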