Addgene plasmid #250248: pJC2283 - pET28-sfGFP-SRT-His6
Purpose: Recombinant production of sortase-tagged sfGFP.
Depositing lab: Jacob Corn. Depositing organization: ETH Zurich (Swiss Federal Institute of Technology). Publication: C-terminal amides mark proteins for degradation via SCF-FBXO31. Muhar MF, Farnung J, Cernakova M, Hofmann R, Henneberg LT, Pfleiderer MM, Denoth-Lippuner A, Kalcic F, Nievergelt AS, Peters Al-Bayati M, Sidiropoulos ND, Beier V, Mann M, Jessberger S, Jinek M, Schulman BA, Bode JW, Corn JE. Nature. 2025 Feb;638(8050):519-527. doi: 10.1038/s41586-024-08475-w. PubMed 39880951.
Backbone
  Vector backbone: pET28
  Vector type: Bacterial Expression
Growth in bacteria
  Bacterial resistance: Kanamycin, 50 μg/mL
  Growth temperature: 37°C
  Growth strain: DH5alpha
  Copy number: High Copy
Gene/Insert
  Gene/Insert name: sfGFP
  Species: Synthetic
  Promoter: T7
  Tag / fusion protein: Sortase recognition site, 6xHis (C terminal on insert)
  Cloning method: Unknown
Terms and licenses: Academic/Nonprofit Terms; Industry Terms: Not Available to Industry
How to cite: pJC2283 - pET28-sfGFP-SRT-His6 was a gift from Jacob Corn (Addgene plasmid # 250248 ; http://n2t.net/addgene:250248 ; RRID:Addgene_250248)
